Addgene plasmid #23687: pDONR223-VRK3
Depositing lab: William Hahn & David Root. Depositing organization: Dana-Farber Cancer Institute. Publication: COT drives resistance to RAF inhibition through MAP kinase pathway reactivation. Johannessen CM, Boehm JS, Kim SY, Thomas SR, Wardwell L, Johnson LA, Emery CM, Stransky N, Cogdill AP, Barretina J, Caponigro G, Hieronymus H, Murray RR, Salehi-Ashtiani K, Hill DE, Vidal M, Zhao JJ, Yang X, Alkan O, Kim S, Harris JL, Wilson CJ, Myer VE, Finan PM, Root DE, Roberts TM, Golub T, Flaherty KT, Dummer R, Weber BL, Sellers WR, Schlegel R, Wargo JA, Hahn WC, Garraway LA. Nature. 2010 Dec 16;468(7326):968-72. doi: 10.1038/nature09627 PubMed 21107320.
Backbone
  Vector backbone: pDONR223
  Backbone manufacturer: Invitrogen
  Backbone size w/o insert (bp): 5005
  Vector type: Gateway Donor vector
Growth in bacteria
  Bacterial resistance: Spectinomycin, 50 μg/mL
  Growth temperature: 37°C
  Growth strain: DH5alpha
  Copy number: High Copy
Gene/Insert
  Gene/Insert name: VRK3 (alt name: vaccinia related kinase 3)
  Species: H. sapiens (human)
  Insert size (bp): 1239
  Entrez Gene: VRK3
  Cloning method: Gateway Cloning
  Sequencing primers: 5′ M13pUC-fwd; 3′ M13rev
Terms and licenses: Academic/Nonprofit Terms; Industry Terms: Not Available to Industry
Depositor comments: The ORF has no Stop codon. This design enables easy recombination into a destination vector to add an epitope tag of choice and Stop codon to the ORF. Do NOT use this plasmid directly for transfections. A set of 4 custom lentiviral vectors is available ( pLX301 (http://www.addgene.org/25895/) , pLX302 (http://www.addgene.org/25896/) , pLX303 (http://www.addgene.org/25897/) , pLX304 (http://www.addgene.org/25890/) ) to be used to express these ORFs in mammalian cells. These plasmids are not included in the kit and must be ordered separately.
How to cite: pDONR223-VRK3 was a gift from William Hahn & David Root (Addgene plasmid # 23687 ; http://n2t.net/addgene:23687 ; RRID:Addgene_23687)
