[The description below was written by a language model from this plasmid's Addgene catalogue record.]
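Description:
pDONR223-VRK3 is a Gateway entry-type clone built on the Invitrogen pDONR223 donor vector backbone (about 5 kb without insert), carrying the human VRK3 (vaccinia related kinase 3) open reading frame as an insert of roughly 1.2 kb. It is a bacterial propagation plasmid, maintained at high copy in E. coli under spectinomycin selection. No feature table accompanies the record, so the origin of replication and the recombination sites are not individually listed. As the ORF was introduced by Gateway cloning into a donor vector, it would be expected to sit between attL-type sites that allow transfer by LR recombination into compatible destination vectors. M13 forward and reverse primer sites flank the insert for sequence verification.

The VRK3 ORF lacks a stop codon. This "open" configuration lets the coding sequence be recombined in frame into a destination vector that supplies a C-terminal epitope tag and the stop codon. The plasmid is not intended for direct transfection; the record lists no promoter for the insert, and donor backbones of this kind do not normally provide a mammalian one. The depositors point to a set of companion lentiviral destination vectors (pLX301 to pLX304), available separately, for expressing these ORFs in mammalian cells. The clone belongs to a kit of kinase ORFs of the kind used in gain-of-function expression screens. The associated publication used such a collection to find kinases that drive resistance to RAF inhibition through reactivation of the MAP kinase pathway.
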