>Addgene plasmid #23687 | pDONR223-VRK3 | depositor partial sequence | sequence record 11184 | Author sequence
ATGATCTCCTTCTGTCCAGACTGTGGCAAAAGTATCCAAGCGGCATTCAAATTCTGCCCCTACTGTGGAA
ATTCTTTGCCTGTAGAGGAGCATGTAGGGTCCCAGACCTTTGTCAATCCACATGTGTCATCCTTCCAAGG
CTCAAAGAGAGGGCTGAACTCCAGTTTTGAAACCTCTCCTAAGAAAGTGAAATGGTCCAGCACCGTCACC
TCTCCCCGATTATCCCTCTTCTCAGATGGTGACAGTTCTGAGTCTGAAGATACTCTGAGTTCCTCTGAGA
GATCCAAAGGCTCCGGGAGCAGACCCCCAACCCCCAAAAGCAGCCCTCAGAAGACCAGGAAGAGCCCTCA
GGTGACCAGGGGTAGCCCTCAGAAGACCAGCTGTAGCCCTCAGAAGACCAGGCAGAGCCCTCAGACGCTG
AAGCGGAGCCGAGTGACCACCTCACTTGAAGCTTTGCCCACAGGGACAGTGCTGACAGACAAGAGTGGGC
GACAGTGGAAGCTGAAGTCCTTCCAGACCAGGGACAACCAGGGCATTCTCTATGAAGCTGCACCCACCTC
CACCCTCACCTGTGACTCAGGACCACAGAAGCAAAAGTTCTCACTCAAACTGGATGCCAAGGATGGGCGC
TTGTTCAATGAGCAGAACTTCTTCCAGCGGGCCGCCAAGCCTCTGCAAGTCAACAAGTGGAAGAAGCTGT
ACTCGACCCCACTGCTGGCCATCCCTACCTGCATGGGTTTCGGTGTTCACCAGGACAAATACAGGTTCTT
GGTGTTACCCAGCCTGGGGAGGAGCCTTCAGTCGGCCCTGGATGTCAGCCCAAAGCATGTGCTGTCAGAG
AGGTCTGTGCTGCAGGTGGCCTGCCGGCTGCTGGATGCCCTGGAGTTCCTCCATGAGAATGAGTATGTTC
ATGGAAATGTGACAGCTGAAAATATCTTTGTGGATCCAGAGGACCAGAGTCAGGTGACTTTGGCAGGCTA
TGGCTTCGCCTTCCGCTATTGCCCAAGTGGCAAACACGTGGCCTACGTGGAAGGCAGCAGGAGCCCTCAC
GAGGGGGACCTTGAGTTCATTAGCATGGACCTGCACAAGGGATGCGGGCCCTCCCGCCGCAGCGACCTCC
AGAGCCTGGGCTACTGCATGCTGAAGTGGCTCTACGGGTTTCTGCCATGGACAAATTGCCTTCCCAACAC
TGAGGACATCATGAAGCAAAAACAGAAGTTGCCTTGGGATTCATTTTAA
