>Addgene plasmid #23687 | pDONR223-VRK3 | addgene partial sequence | sequence record 29522 | 23687 with M13pUC-fwd
TAATGATTTTATTTTGACTGATAGTGACCTGTTCGTTGCAACAAATTGATGAGCAATGCTTTTTTATAAT
GCCAACTTTGTACAAAAAAGTTGGCATGATCTCCTTCTGTCCAGACTGTGGCAAAAGTATCCAAGCGGCA
TTCAAATTCTGCCCCTACTGTGGAAATTCTTTGCCTGTAGAGGAGCATGTAGGGTCCCAGACCTTTGTCA
ATCCACATGTGTCATCCTTCCAAGGCTCAAAGAGAGGGCTGAACTCCAGTTTTGAAACCTCTCCTAAGAA
AGTGAAATGGTCCAGCACCGTCACCTCTCCCCGATTATCCCTCTTCTCAGATGGTGACAGTTCTGAGTCT
GAAGATACTCTGAGTTCCTCTGAGAGATCCAAAGGCTCCGGGAGCAGACCCCCAACCCCCAAAAGCAGCC
CTCAGAAGACCAGGAAGAGCCCTCAGGTGACCAGGGGTAGCCCTCAGAAGACCAGCTGTAGCCCTCAGAA
GACCAGGCAGAGCCCTCAGACGCTGAAGCGGAGCCGAGTGACCACCTCACTTGAAGCTTTGCCCACAGGG
ACAGTGCTGACAGACAAGAGTGGGCGACAGTGGAAGCTGAAGTCCTTCCAGACCAGGGACAACCAGGGCA
TTCTCTATGAAGCTGCACCCACCTCCACCCTCACCTG
